Addgene plasmid #244523: R919-X60-566
Purpose: Bacterial protein expression of His6-MBP-tev-Hs.NRAS(1-169) G12R
Depositing lab: Dominic Esposito. Depositing organization: Frederick National Laboratory.
Backbone
  Vector backbone: pDest-566
  Backbone size w/o insert (bp): 6800
  Vector type: Bacterial Expression
Growth in bacteria
  Bacterial resistance: Ampicillin, 100 μg/mL
  Growth temperature: 37°C
  Growth strain: DH5alpha
  Copy number: High Copy
Gene/Insert
  Gene/Insert name: His6-MBP-tev-Hs.NRAS(1-169) G12R
  Species: H. sapiens (human)
  Entrez Gene: NRAS (a.k.a. ALPS4, CMNS, KRAS, N-ras, NCMS, NRAS1, NS6)
  Tag / fusion protein: His6-MBP (N terminal on insert)
  Cloning method: Gateway Cloning
Terms and licenses: Academic/Nonprofit Terms; Industry Terms: Not Available to Industry
How to cite: R919-X60-566 was a gift from Dominic Esposito (Addgene plasmid # 244523 ; http://n2t.net/addgene:244523 ; RRID:Addgene_244523)
