[The description below was written by a language model from this plasmid's Addgene catalogue record and pLannotate feature annotations shown in this document.]
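Description:
R919-X60-566 is a bacterial expression plasmid built on the pDest-566 Gateway destination backbone and designed to produce a truncated, mutant form of human NRAS in E. coli. The sequenced plasmid is about 7.3 kb. It replicates from a ColE1/pMB1-type origin and is selected with ampicillin through the β-lactamase gene. The catalogue lists it as high copy, although the feature table also annotates pBR322-derived bom and rop elements, the latter normally associated with reduced copy number. An f1 origin, short remnants of a tetracycline resistance gene and other backbone leftovers are present but are not functional markers.

Expression is driven by a T7 promoter followed by a lac operator and the phage T7 gene 10 ribosome binding site. A lacI gene with its own promoter is carried on the plasmid, so transcription is repressed until induced with IPTG in a host that supplies T7 RNA polymerase. The open reading frame encodes an N-terminal His6 tag fused to cytosolic maltose-binding protein (no signal sequence), then the translated attB1 Gateway scar, a TEV protease recognition site, and NRAS residues 1-169 carrying the G12R substitution, a change at the glycine 12 hotspot commonly altered in oncogenic RAS. An attB2 site follows the insert, consistent with Gateway recombination. Downstream lie rrnB T1/T2 and T7 terminators. A second His-tag fragment is annotated after attB2, and the stated design suggests it is not part of the product.

The His6-MBP fusion aids solubility and affinity purification, and TEV cleavage releases the NRAS G-domain. The record gives the purpose only as bacterial protein expression.
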