Features (pLannotate 1.2.2; 27 found; start..end, strand, type, name):
      2..20      +  promoter       T7 promoter: promoter for bacteriophage T7 RNA polymerase
     21..45      +  protein_bind   lac operator: The lac repressor binds to the lac operator to inhibit transcription in E. coli. This inhibition can be relieved by adding lactose or isopropyl-β-D-thiogalactopyranoside (IPTG). lac repressor encoded by lacI
     60..82      +  RBS            RBS: efficient ribosome binding site from bacteriophage T7 gene 10 (Olins and Rangwala, 1989)
     99..116     +  CDS            7xHis (fragment): 6xHis affinity tag
    120..1217    +  CDS            MBP: maltose binding protein from E. coli; malE (mutated); This version of the gene does not encode a signal sequence, so MBP will remain in the cytosol.
   1237..1254    +  protein_bind   attB1 (fragment): mutant version of attB; core recombination site for the Gateway® BP reaction BP Clonase™
   1260..1276    +  CDS            TEV site (fragment): tobacco etch virus (TEV) protease recognition and cleavage site
   1281..1787    +  CDS            NRAS (fragment): RASN_HUMAN - Also known as HRAS1. Experimental evidence at protein level: Swiss-Prot protein existence level 1. Ras proteins bind GDP/GTP and possess intrinsic GTPase activity. From Homo sapiens (Human).
   1795..1812    -  protein_bind   attB2 (fragment): mutant version of attB; core recombination site for the Gateway® BP reaction BP Clonase™
   1912..1929    +  CDS            9xHis (fragment): 9xHis affinity tag
   1976..2091    +  ncRNA          5S rRNA: Accession: RF00001 - 5S ribosomal RNA
   2095..2181    +  terminator     rrnB T1 terminator: Escherichia coli rrnB; transcription terminator T1 from the E. coli rrnB gene
   2273..2300    +  terminator     rrnB T2 terminator: transcription terminator T2 from the E. coli rrnB gene
   2319..2358    +  promoter       AmpR promoter (fragment): bla
   2368..2415    +  terminator     T7 terminator: transcription terminator for bacteriophage T7 RNA polymerase
   2452..2907    +  rep_origin     f1 ori (sequence partly withheld): f1 bacteriophage origin of replication; arrow indicates direction of (+) strand synthesis
   3022..3882    -  CDS            AmpR: β-lactamase; bla; confers resistance to ampicillin, carbenicillin, and related antibiotics
   3883..3975    -  promoter       AmpR promoter: bla
   4056..4644    +  rep_origin     ori: high-copy-number ColE1/pMB1/pBR322/pUC origin of replication
   4830..4969    -  misc_feature   bom: basis of mobility region from pBR322
   5071..5262    -  CDS            rop: Rop protein, which maintains plasmids at low copy number; rop
   5279..5659    +  CDS            YPB1_ECOLX: Protein predicted: Swiss-Prot protein existence level 4. From Escherichia coli.
   5721..5785    -  CDS            TcR (fragment): tetracycline efflux protein; tet; confers resistance to tetracycline
   5800..5821    -  protein_bind   CAP binding site: CAP binding activates transcription in the presence of cAMP. E. coli catabolite activator protein
   5834..6916    -  CDS            lacI: lac repressor; lacI; The lac repressor binds to the lac operator to inhibit transcription in E. coli. This inhibition can be relieved by adding lactose or isopropyl-β-D-thiogalactopyranoside (IPTG).
   6917..6994    -  promoter       lacI promoter: lacI
   7002..7281    -  CDS            TcR (fragment): tetracycline efflux protein; tet; confers resistance to tetracycline
>Addgene plasmid #244523 | R919-X60-566 | addgene full sequence | sequence record 488756 | Addgene NGS Result
TTAATACGACTCACTATAGGGGAATTGTGAGCGGATAACAATTCCCCTCTAGAAATAATTTTGTTTAACT
TTAAGAAGGAGATATACATATGAGATCCCATCACCATCACCATCACGGCAAAATCGAAGAAGGTAAACTG
GTAATCTGGATTAACGGCGATAAAGGCTATAACGGTCTCGCTGAAGTCGGTAAGAAATTCGAGAAAGATA
CCGGAATTAAAGTCACCGTTGAGCATCCGGATAAACTGGAAGAGAAATTCCCACAGGTTGCGGCAACTGG
CGATGGCCCTGACATTATCTTCTGGGCACACGACCGCTTTGGTGGCTACGCTCAATCTGGCCTGTTGGCT
GAAATCACCCCGGACAAAGCGTTCCAGGACAAGCTGTATCCGTTTACCTGGGATGCCGTACGTTACAACG
GCAAGCTGATTGCTTACCCGATCGCTGTTGAAGCGTTATCGCTGATTTATAACAAAGATCTGCTGCCGAA
CCCGCCAAAAACCTGGGAAGAGATCCCGGCGCTGGATAAAGAACTGAAAGCGAAAGGTAAGAGCGCGCTG
ATGTTCAACCTGCAAGAACCGTACTTCACCTGGCCGCTGATTGCTGCTGACGGGGGTTATGCGTTCAAGT
ATGAAAACGGCAAGTACGACATTAAAGACGTGGGCGTGGATAACGCTGGCGCGAAAGCGGGTCTGACCTT
CCTGGTTGACCTGATTAAAAACAAACACATGAATGCAGACACCGATTACTCCATCGCAGAAGCTGCCTTT
AATAAAGGCGAAACAGCGATGACCATCAACGGCCCGTGGGCATGGTCCAACATCGACACCAGCAAAGTGA
ATTATGGTGTAACGGTACTGCCGACCTTCAAGGGTCAACCATCCAAACCGTTCGTTGGCGTGCTGAGCGC
AGGTATTAACGCCGCCAGTCCGAACAAAGAGCTGGCAAAAGAGTTCCTCGAAAACTATCTGCTGACTGAT
GAAGGTCTGGAAGCGGTTAATAAAGACAAACCGCTGGGTGCCGTAGCGCTGAAGTCTTACGAGGAAGAGT
TGGCGAAAGATCCACGTATTGCCGCCACCATGGAAAACGCCCAGAAAGGTGAAATCATGCCGAACATCCC
GCAGATGTCCGCTTTCTGGTATGCCGTGCGTACTGCGGTGATCAACGCCGCCAGCGGTCGTCAGACTGTC
GATGAAGCCCTGAAAGACGCGCAGACTAATTCGGGATCTGATATCACAAGTTTGTACAAAAAAGTTGGCG
AAAACCTGTACTTCCAAGGCATGACTGAGTACAAACTGGTGGTGGTTGGAGCACGAGGTGTTGGGAAAAG
CGCACTGACAATCCAGCTAATCCAGAACCACTTTGTAGATGAATATGATCCCACCATAGAGGATTCTTAC
AGAAAACAAGTGGTTATAGATGGTGAAACCTGTTTGTTGGACATACTGGATACAGCTGGACAAGAAGAGT
ACAGTGCCATGAGAGACCAATACATGAGGACAGGCGAAGGCTTCCTCTGTGTATTTGCCATCAATAATAG
CAAGTCATTTGCGGATATTAACCTCTACAGGGAGCAGATTAAGCGAGTAAAAGACTCGGATGATGTACCT
ATGGTGCTAGTGGGAAACAAGTGTGATTTGCCAACAAGGACAGTTGATACAAAACAAGCCCACGAACTGG
CCAAGAGTTACGGGATTCCATTCATTGAAACCTCAGCCAAGACCAGACAGGGTGTTGAAGATGCTTTTTA
CACACTGGTAAGAGAAATACGCCAGTACCGAATGAAATAATCAACTTTCTTGTACAAAGTGGTGATATCG
CTAGCTAGATAGCTAGAAGCTTGCGGCCGCACAGCTGTATACACGTGCAAGCCAGCCAGAACTCGCTCCT
GAAGACCCAGAGGATCTCGAGCACCACCACCACCACCACTAATGTTAATTAAGTTGGGCGTTCCTAGGCT
GATAAAACAGAATTTGCCTGGCGGCAGTAGCGCGGTGGTCCCACCTGACCCCATGCCGAACTCAGAAGTG
AAACGCCGTAGCGCCGATGGTAGTGTGGGGTCTCCCCATGCGAGAGTAGGGAACTGCCAGGCATCAAATA
AAACGAAAGGCTCAGTCGAAAGACTGGGCCTTTCGTTTTATCTGTTGTTTGTCGGTGAACGCTCTCCTGA
GTAGGACAAATCCGCCGGGAGCGGATTTGAACGTTGCGAAGCAACGGCCCGGAGGGTGGCGGGCAGGACG
CCCGCCATAAACTGCCAGGCATCAAATTAAGCAGAAGGCCATCCTGACGGATGGCCTTTTTGCGTTTCTA
CAAACTCTTTTGTTTATTTTTCTAAATACATTCAAATATGTATCCGCTGAGCAATAACTAGCATAACCCC
TTGGGGCCTCTAAACGGGTCTTGAGGGGTTTTTTGCTGAAAGGAGGAACTATATCCGGATTGGCGAATGG
G
[124 nt withheld, positions 2452-2575]
C
[91 nt withheld, positions 2577-2667]
A
[49 nt withheld, positions 2669-2717]
CCTTTGACGTTGGAGTCCACGTTCTTT
[37 nt withheld, positions 2745-2781]
ACCCTATCTCGGTCTATTCTTTTGATTTATAAGGGATTTTGCCGATTTCGGCCTATTGGTTAAAAAATGA
GCTGATTTAACAAAAATTTAACGCGAATTTTAACAAAATATTAACGTTTACAATTTCTGGCGGCACGATG
GCATGAGATTATCAAAAAGGATCTTCACCTAGATCCTTTTAAATTAAAAATGAAGTTTTAAATCAATCTA
AAGTATATATGAGTAAACTTGGTCTGACAGTTACCAATGCTTAATCAGTGAGGCACCTATCTCAGCGATC
TGTCTATTTCGTTCATCCATAGTTGCCTGACTCCCCGTCGTGTAGATAACTACGATACGGGAGGGCTTAC
CATCTGGCCCCAGTGCTGCAATGATACCGCGAGACCCACGCTCACCGGCTCCAGATTTATCAGCAATAAA
CCAGCCAGCCGGAAGGGCCGAGCGCAGAAGTGGTCCTGCAACTTTATCCGCCTCCATCCAGTCTATTAAT
TGTTGCCGGGAAGCTAGAGTAAGTAGTTCGCCAGTTAATAGTTTGCGCAACGTTGTTGCCATTGCTACAG
GCATCGTGGTGTCACGCTCGTCGTTTGGTATGGCTTCATTCAGCTCCGGTTCCCAACGATCAAGGCGAGT
TACATGATCCCCCATGTTGTGCAAAAAAGCGGTTAGCTCCTTCGGTCCTCCGATCGTTGTCAGAAGTAAG
TTGGCCGCAGTGTTATCACTCATGGTTATGGCAGCACTGCATAATTCTCTTACTGTCATGCCATCCGTAA
GATGCTTTTCTGTGACTGGTGAGTACTCAACCAAGTCATTCTGAGAATAGTGTATGCGGCGACCGAGTTG
CTCTTGCCCGGCGTCAATACGGGATAATACCGCGCCACATAGCAGAACTTTAAAAGTGCTCATCATTGGA
AAACGTTCTTCGGGGCGAAAACTCTCAAGGATCTTACCGCTGTTGAGATCCAGTTCGATGTAACCCACTC
GTGCACCCAACTGATCTTCAGCATCTTTTACTTTCACCAGCGTTTCTGGGTGAGCAAAAACAGGAAGGCA
AAATGCCGCAAAAAAGGGAATAAGGGCGACACGGAAATGTTGAATACTCATACTCTTCCTTTTTCAATCA
TGATTGAAGCATTTATCAGGGTTATTGTCTCATGAGCGGATACATATTTGAATGTATTTAGAAAAATAAA
CAAATAGGTCATGACCAAAATCCCTTAACGTGAGTTTTCGTTCCACTGAGCGTCAGACCCCGTAGAAAAG
ATCAAAGGATCTTCTTGAGATCCTTTTTTTCTGCGCGTAATCTGCTGCTTGCAAACAAAAAAACCACCGC
TACCAGCGGTGGTTTGTTTGCCGGATCAAGAGCTACCAACTCTTTTTCCGAAGGTAACTGGCTTCAGCAG
AGCGCAGATACCAAATACTGTCCTTCTAGTGTAGCCGTAGTTAGGCCACCACTTCAAGAACTCTGTAGCA
CCGCCTACATACCTCGCTCTGCTAATCCTGTTACCAGTGGCTGCTGCCAGTGGCGATAAGTCGTGTCTTA
CCGGGTTGGACTCAAGACGATAGTTACCGGATAAGGCGCAGCGGTCGGGCTGAACGGGGGGTTCGTGCAC
ACAGCCCAGCTTGGAGCGAACGACCTACACCGAACTGAGATACCTACAGCGTGAGCTATGAGAAAGCGCC
ACGCTTCCCGAAGGGAGAAAGGCGGACAGGTATCCGGTAAGCGGCAGGGTCGGAACAGGAGAGCGCACGA
GGGAGCTTCCAGGGGGAAACGCCTGGTATCTTTATAGTCCTGTCGGGTTTCGCCACCTCTGACTTGAGCG
TCGATTTTTGTGATGCTCGTCAGGGGGGCGGAGCCTATGGAAAAACGCCAGCAACGCGGCCTTTTTACGG
TTCCTGGCCTTTTGCTGGCCTTTTGCTCACATGTTCTTTCCTGCGTTATCCCCTGATTCTGTGGATAACC
GTATTACCGCCTTTGAGTGAGCTGATACCGCTCGCCGCAGCCGAACGACCGAGCGCAGCGAGTCAGTGAG
CGAGGAAGCGGAAGAGCGCCTGATGCGGTATTTTCTCCTTACGCATCTGTGCGGTATTTCACACCGCAAT
GGTGCACTCTCAGTACAATCTGCTCTGATGCCGCATAGTTAAGCCAGTATACACTCCGCTATCGCTACGT
GACTGGGTCATGGCTGCGCCCCGACACCCGCCAACACCCGCTGACGCGCCCTGACGGGCTTGTCTGCTCC
CGGCATCCGCTTACAGACAAGCTGTGACCGTCTCCGGGAGCTGCATGTGTCAGAGGTTTTCACCGTCATC
ACCGAAACGCGCGAGGCAGCTGCGGTAAAGCTCATCAGCGTGGTCGTGAAGCGATTCACAGATGTCTGCC
TGTTCATCCGCGTCCAGCTCGTTGAGTTTCTCCAGAAGCGTTAATGTCTGGCTTCTGATAAAGCGGGCCA
TGTTAAGGGCGGTTTTTTCCTGTTTGGTCACTGATGCCTCCGTGTAAGGGGGATTTCTGTTCATGGGGGT
AATGATACCGATGAAACGAGAGAGGATGCTCACGATACGGGTTACTGATGATGAACATGCCCGGTTACTG
GAACGTTGTGAGGGTAAACAACTGGCGGTATGGATGCGGCGGGACCAGAGAAAAATCACTCAGGGTCAAT
GCCAGCGCTTCGTTAATACAGATGTAGGTGTTCCACAGGGTAGCCAGCAGCATCCTGCGATGCAGATCCG
GAACATAATGGTGCAGGGCGCTGACTTCCGCGTTTCCAGACTTTACGAAACACGGAAACCGAAGACCATT
CATGTTGTTGCTCAGGTCGCAGACGTTTTGCAGCAGCAGTCGCTTCACGTTCGCTCGCGTATCGGTGATT
CATTCTGCTAACCAGTAAGGCAACCCCGCCAGCCTAGCCGGGTCCTCAACGACAGGAGCACGATCATGCT
AGTCATGCCCCGCGCCCACCGGAAGGAGCTGACTGGGTTGAAGGCTCTCAAGGGCATCGGTCGAGATCCC
GGTGCCTAATGAGTGAGCTAACTTACATTAATTGCGTTGCGCTCACTGCCCGCTTTCCAGTCGGGAAACC
TGTCGTGCCAGCTGCATTAATGAATCGGCCAACGCGCGGGGAGAGGCGGTTTGCGTATTGGGCGCCAGGG
TGGTTTTTCTTTTCACCAGTGAGACGGGCAACAGCTGATTGCCCTTCACCGCCTGGCCCTGAGAGAGTTG
CAGCAAGCGGTCCACGCTGGTTTGCCCCAGCAGGCGAAAATCCTGTTTGATGGTGGTTAACGGCGGGATA
TAACATGAGCTGTCTTCGGTATCGTCGTATCCCACTACCGAGATGTCCGCACCAACGCGCAGCCCGGACT
CGGTAATGGCGCGCATTGCGCCCAGCGCCATCTGATCGTTGGCAACCAGCATCGCAGTGGGAACGATGCC
CTCATTCAGCATTTGCATGGTTTGTTGAAAACCGGACATGGCACTCCAGTCGCCTTCCCGTTCCGCTATC
GGCTGAATTTGATTGCGAGTGAGATATTTATGCCAGCCAGCCAGACGCAGACGCGCCGAGACAGAACTTA
ATGGGCCCGCTAACAGCGCGATTTGCTGGTGACCCAATGCGACCAGATGCTCCACGCCCAGTCGCGTACC
GTCTTCATGGGAGAAAATAATACTGTTGATGGGTGTCTGGTCAGAGACATCAAGAAATAACGCCGGAACA
TTAGTGCAGGCAGCTTCCACAGCAATGGCATCCTGGTCATCCAGCGGATAGTTAATGATCAGCCCACTGA
CGCGTTGCGCGAGAAGATTGTGCACCGCCGCTTTACAGGCTTCGACGCCGCTTCGTTCTACCATCGACAC
CACCACGCTGGCACCCAGTTGATCGGCGCGAGATTTAATCGCCGCGACAATTTGCGACGGCGCGTGCAGG
GCCAGACTGGAGGTGGCAACGCCAATCAGCAACGACTGTTTGCCCGCCAGTTGTTGTGCCACGCGGTTGG
GAATGTAATTCAGCTCCGCCATCGCCGCTTCCACTTTTTCCCGCGTTTTCGCAGAAACGTGGCTGGCCTG
GTTCACCACGCGGGAAACGGTCTGATAAGAGACACCGGCATACTCTGCGACATCGTATAACGTTACTGGT
TTCACATTCACCACCCTGAATTGACTCTCTTCCGGGCGCTATCATGCCATACCGCGAAAGGTTTTGCGCC
ATTCGATGGTGTCCGGGATCTCGACGCTCTCCCTTATGCGACTCCTGCATTAGGAAGCAGCCCAGTAGTA
GGTTGAGGCCGTTGAGCACCGCCGCCGCAAGGAATGGTGCATGCAAGGAGATGGCGCCCAACAGTCCCCC
GGCCACGGGGCCTGCCACCATACCCACGCCGAAACAAGCGCTCATGAGCCCGAAGTGGCGAGCCCGATCT
TCCCCATCGGTGATGTCGGCGATATAGGCGCCAGCAACCGCACCTGTGGCGCCGGTGATGCCGGCCACGA
TGCGTCCGGCGTAGAGGATCGAGATCGATCTCGATCCCGCGAAA
